>Addgene plasmid #148120 | pcDNA3.1-MS2-HA-HshnRNPH1_Z | addgene full sequence | sequence record 396934 | Addgene NGS Result
GACGGATCGGGAGATCTCCCGATCCCCTATGGTGCACTCTCAGTACAATCTGCTCTGATGCCGCATAGTT
AAGCCAGTATCTGCTCCCTGCTTGTGTGTTGGAGGTCGCTGAGTAGTGCGCGAGCAAAATTTAAGCTACA
ACAAGGCAAGGCTTGACCGACAATTGCATGAAGAATCTGCTTAGGGTTAGGCGTTTTGCGCTGCTTCGCG
ATGTACGGGCCAGATATACGCGTTGACATTGATTATTGACTAGTTATTAATAGTAATCAATTACGGGGTC
ATTAGTTCATAGCCCATATATGGAGTTCCGCGTTACATAACTTACGGTAAATGGCCCGCCTGGCTGACCG
CCCAACGACCCCCGCCCATTGACGTCAATAATGACGTATGTTCCCATAGTAACGCCAATAGGGACTTTCC
ATTGACGTCAATGGGTGGAGTATTTACGGTAAACTGCCCACTTGGCAGTACATCAAGTGTATCATATGCC
AAGTACGCCCCCTATTGACGTCAATGACGGTAAATGGCCCGCCTGGCATTATGCCCAGTACATGACCTTA
TGGGACTTTCCTACTTGGCAGTACATCTACGTATTAGTCATCGCTATTACCATGGTGATGCGGTTTTGGC
AGTACATCAATGGGCGTGGATAGCGGTTTGACTCACGGGGATTTCCAAGTCTCCACCCCATTGACGTCAA
TGGGAGTTTGTTTTGGCACCAAAATCAACGGGACTTTCCAAAATGTCGTAACAACTCCGCCCCATTGACG
CAAATGGGCGGTAGGCGTGTACGGTGGGAGGTCTATATAAGCAGAGCTCTCTGGCTAACTAGAGAACCCA
CTGCTTACTGGCTTATCGAAATTAATACGACTCACTATAGGGAGACCCAAGCTTGCCACCATGGCTTCTA
ACTTTACTCAGTTCGTTCTCGTCGACAATGGCGGAACTGGCGACGTGACTGTCGCCCCAAGCAACTTCGC
TAACGGGGTCGCTGAATGGATCAGCTCTAACTCGCGATCACAGGCTTACAAAGTAACCTGTAGCGTTCGT
CAGAGCTCTGCGCAGAATCGCAAATACACCATCAAAGTCGAGGTGCCTAAAGTGGCAACCCAGACTGTTG
GTGGTGAAGAGCTTCCTGTAGCCGGATGGAGATCTTACTTAAATATGGAACTAACCATTCCAATTTTCGC
CACGAATTCCGACTGCGAGCTTATTGTTAAGGCAATGCAAGGTCTCCTAAAAGATGGAAACCCGATTCCC
TCGGCCATCGCGGCCAACTCCGGCATCTACGGAGGTGGAGGTGGATCTGGTGGATCTCCTCCACATATGG
CTTACCCATACGATGTTCCAGATTACGCTCCTCCAAAGCTTGGATCCGAATTCCCGGGTCGACTCGAGAT
GATGTTGGGCACGGAAGGTGGAGAGGGATTCGTGGTGAAGGTCCGGGGCTTGCCCTGGTCTTGCTCGGCC
GATGAAGTGCAGAGGTTTTTTTCTGACTGCAAAATTCAAAATGGGGCTCAAGGTATTCGTTTCATCTACA
CCAGAGAAGGCAGACCAAGTGGCGAGGCTTTTGTTGAACTTGAATCAGAAGATGAAGTCAAATTGGCCCT
GAAAAAAGACAGAGAAACTATGGGACACAGATATGTTGAAGTATTCAAGTCAAACAACGTTGAAATGGAT
TGGGTGTTGAAGCATACTGGTCCAAATAGTCCTGACACGGCCAATGATGGCTTTGTACGGCTTAGAGGAC
TTCCCTTTGGATGTAGCAAGGAAGAAATTGTTCAGTTCTTCTCAGGGTTGGAAATCGTGCCAAATGGGAT
AACATTGCCGGTGGACTTCCAGGGGAGGAGTACGGGGGAGGCCTTCGTGCAGTTTGCTTCACAGGAAATA
GCTGAAAAGGCTCTAAAGAAACACAAGGAAAGAATAGGGCACAGGTATATTGAAATCTTTAAGAGCAGTA
GAGCTGAAGTTAGAACTCATTATGATCCACCACGAAAGCTTATGGCCATGCAGCGGCCAGGTCCTTATGA
CAGACCTGGGGCTGGTAGAGGGTATAACAGCATTGGCAGAGGAGCTGGCTTTGAGAGGATGAGGCGTGGT
GCTTATGGTGGAGGCTATGGAGGCTATGATGATTACAATGGCTATAATGATGGCTATGGATTTGGGTCAG
ATAGATTTGGAAGAGACCTCAATTACTGTTTTTCAGGAATGTCTGATCACAGATACGGGGATGGTGGCTC
TACTTTCCAGAGCACAACAGGACACTGTGTACACATGCGGGGATTACCTTACAGAGCTACTGAGAATGAC
ATTTATAATTTTTTTTCACCGCTCAACCCTGTGAGAGTACACATTGAAATTGGTCCTGATGGCAGAGTAA
CTGGTGAAGCAGATGTCGAGTTCGCAACTCATGAAGATGCTGTGGCAGCTATGTCAAAAGACAAAGCAAA
TATGCAACACAGATATGTAGAACTCTTCTTGAATTCTACAGCAGGAGCAAGCGGTGGTGCTTACGAACAC
AGATATGTAGAACTCTTCTTGAATTCTACAGCAGGAGCAAGCGGTGGTGCTTATGGTAGCCAAATGATGG
GAGGCATGGGCTTGTCAAACCAGTCCAGCTACGGGGGCCCAGCTAGCCAGCAGCTGAGTGGGGGTTACGG
AGGCGGCTACGGTGGCCAGAGCAGCATGAGTGGATACGACCAAGTTTTACAGGAAAACTCCAGTGATTTT
CAATCAAACATTGCATAGGCGGCCGCCTAGAGGGCCCTATTCTATAGTGTCACCTAAATGCTAGAGCTCG
CTGATCAGCCTCGACTGTGCCTTCTAGTTGCCAGCCATCTGTTGTTTGCCCCTCCCCCGTGCCTTCCTTG
ACCCTGGAAGGTGCCACTCCCACTGTCCTTTCCTAATAAAATGAGGAAATTGCATCGCATTGTCTGAGTA
GGTGTCATTCTATTCTGGGGGGTGGGGTGGGGCAGGACAGCAAGGGGGAGGATTGGGAAGACAATAGCAG
GCATGCTGGGGATGCGGTGGGCTCTATGGCTTCTGAGGCGGAAAGAACCAGCTGGGGCTCTAGGGGGTAT
CCCC
[124 nt withheld, positions 3085-3208]
C
[91 nt withheld, positions 3210-3300]
A
[49 nt withheld, positions 3302-3350]
CCTTTGACGTTGGAGTCCACGTTCTTT
[37 nt withheld, positions 3378-3414]
ACCCTATCTCGGTCTATTCTTTTGATTTATAAGGGATTTTGCCGATTTCGGCCTATTGGTTAAAAAATGA
GCTGATTTAACAAAAATTTAACGCGAATTAATTCTGTGGAATGTGTGTCAGTTAGGGTGTGGAAAGTCCC
CAGGCTCCCCAGCAGGCAGAAGTATGCAAAGCATGCATCTCAATTAGTCAGCAACCAGGTGTGGAAAGTC
CCCAGGCTCCCCAGCAGGCAGAAGTATGCAAAGCATGCATCTCAATTAGTCAGCAACCATAGTCCCGCCC
CTAACTCCGCCCATCCCGCCCCTAACTCCGCCCAGTTCCGCCCATTCTCCGCCCCATGGCTGACTAATTT
TTTTTATTTATGCAGAGGCCGAGGCCGCCTCTGCCTCTGAGCTATTCCAGAAGTAGTGAGGAGGCTTTTT
TGGAGGCCTAGGCTTTTGCAAAAAGCTCCCGGGAGCTTGTATATCCATTTTCGGATCTGATCAAGAGACA
GGATGAGGATCGTTTCGCATGATTGAACAAGATGGATTGCACGCAGGTTCTCCGGCCGCTTGGGTGGAGA
GGCTATTCGGCTATGACTGGGCACAACAGACAATCGGCTGCTCTGATGCCGCCGTGTTCCGGCTGTCAGC
GCAGGGGCGCCCGGTTCTTTTTGTCAAGACCGACCTGTCCGGTGCCCTGAATGAACTGCAGGACGAGGCA
GCGCGGCTATCGTGGCTGGCCACGACGGGCGTTCCTTGCGCAGCTGTGCTCGACGTTGTCACTGAAGCGG
GAAGGGACTGGCTGCTATTGGGCGAAGTGCCGGGGCAGGATCTCCTGTCATCTCACCTTGCTCCTGCCGA
GAAAGTATCCATCATGGCTGATGCAATGCGGCGGCTGCATACGCTTGATCCGGCTACCTGCCCATTCGAC
CACCAAGCGAAACATCGCATCGAGCGAGCACGTACTCGGATGGAAGCCGGTCTTGTCGATCAGGATGATC
TGGACGAAGAGCATCAGGGGCTCGCGCCAGCCGAACTGTTCGCCAGGCTCAAGGCGCGCATGCCCGACGG
CGAGGATCTCGTCGTGACCCATGGCGATGCCTGCTTGCCGAATATCATGGTGGAAAATGGCCGCTTTTCT
GGATTCATCGACTGTGGCCGGCTGGGTGTGGCGGACCGCTATCAGGACATAGCGTTGGCTACCCGTGATA
TTGCTGAAGAGCTTGGCGGCGAATGGGCTGACCGCTTCCTCGTGCTTTACGGTATCGCCGCTCCCGATTC
GCAGCGCATCGCCTTCTATCGCCTTCTTGACGAGTTCTTCTGAGCGGGACTCTGGGGTTCGAAATGACCG
ACCAAGCGACGCCCAACCTGCCATCACGAGATTTCGATTCCACCGCCGCCTTCTATGAAAGGTTGGGCTT
CGGAATCGTTTTCCGGGACGCCGGCTGGATGATCCTCCAGCGCGGGGATCTCATGCTGGAGTTCTTCGCC
CACCCCAACTTGTTTATTGCAGCTTATAATGGTTACAAATAAAGCAATAGCATCACAAATTTCACAAATA
AAGCATTTTTTTCACTGCATTCTAGTTGTGGTTTGTCCAAACTCATCAATGTATCTTATCATGTCTGTAT
ACCGTCGACCTCTAGCTAGAGCTTGGCGTAATCATGGTCATAGCTGTTTCCTGTGTGAAATTGTTATCCG
CTCACAATTCCACACAACATACGAGCCGGAAGCATAAAGTGTAAAGCCTGGGGTGCCTAATGAGTGAGCT
AACTCACATTAATTGCGTTGCGCTCACTGCCCGCTTTCCAGTCGGGAAACCTGTCGTGCCAGCTGCATTA
ATGAATCGGCCAACGCGCGGGGAGAGGCGGTTTGCGTATTGGGCGCTCTTCCGCTTCCTCGCTCACTGAC
TCGCTGCGCTCGGTCGTTCGGCTGCGGCGAGCGGTATCAGCTCACTCAAAGGCGGTAATACGGTTATCCA
CAGAATCAGGGGATAACGCAGGAAAGAACATGTGAGCAAAAGGCCAGCAAAAGGCCAGGAACCGTAAAAA
GGCCGCGTTGCTGGCGTTTTTCCATAGGCTCCGCCCCCCTGACGAGCATCACAAAAATCGACGCTCAAGT
CAGAGGTGGCGAAACCCGACAGGACTATAAAGATACCAGGCGTTTCCCCCTGGAAGCTCCCTCGTGCGCT
CTCCTGTTCCGACCCTGCCGCTTACCGGATACCTGTCCGCCTTTCTCCCTTCGGGAAGCGTGGCGCTTTC
TCATAGCTCACGCTGTAGGTATCTCAGTTCGGTGTAGGTCGTTCGCTCCAAGCTGGGCTGTGTGCACGAA
CCCCCCGTTCAGCCCGACCGCTGCGCCTTATCCGGTAACTATCGTCTTGAGTCCAACCCGGTAAGACACG
ACTTATCGCCACTGGCAGCAGCCACTGGTAACAGGATTAGCAGAGCGAGGTATGTAGGCGGTGCTACAGA
GTTCTTGAAGTGGTGGCCTAACTACGGCTACACTAGAAGAACAGTATTTGGTATCTGCGCTCTGCTGAAG
CCAGTTACCTTCGGAAAAAGAGTTGGTAGCTCTTGATCCGGCAAACAAACCACCGCTGGTAGCGGTGGTT
TTTTTGTTTGCAAGCAGCAGATTACGCGCAGAAAAAAAGGATCTCAAGAAGATCCTTTGATCTTTTCTAC
GGGGTCTGACGCTCAGTGGAACGAAAACTCACGTTAAGGGATTTTGGTCATGAGATTATCAAAAAGGATC
TTCACCTAGATCCTTTTAAATTAAAAATGAAGTTTTAAATCAATCTAAAGTATATATGAGTAAACTTGGT
CTGACAGTTACCAATGCTTAATCAGTGAGGCACCTATCTCAGCGATCTGTCTATTTCGTTCATCCATAGT
TGCCTGACTCCCCGTCGTGTAGATAACTACGATACGGGAGGGCTTACCATCTGGCCCCAGTGCTGCAATG
ATACCGCGAGACCCACGCTCACCGGCTCCAGATTTATCAGCAATAAACCAGCCAGCCGGAAGGGCCGAGC
GCAGAAGTGGTCCTGCAACTTTATCCGCCTCCATCCAGTCTATTAATTGTTGCCGGGAAGCTAGAGTAAG
TAGTTCGCCAGTTAATAGTTTGCGCAACGTTGTTGCCATTGCTACAGGCATCGTGGTGTCACGCTCGTCG
TTTGGTATGGCTTCATTCAGCTCCGGTTCCCAACGATCAAGGCGAGTTACATGATCCCCCATGTTGTGCA
AAAAAGCGGTTAGCTCCTTCGGTCCTCCGATCGTTGTCAGAAGTAAGTTGGCCGCAGTGTTATCACTCAT
GGTTATGGCAGCACTGCATAATTCTCTTACTGTCATGCCATCCGTAAGATGCTTTTCTGTGACTGGTGAG
TACTCAACCAAGTCATTCTGAGAATAGTGTATGCGGCGACCGAGTTGCTCTTGCCCGGCGTCAATACGGG
ATAATACCGCGCCACATAGCAGAACTTTAAAAGTGCTCATCATTGGAAAACGTTCTTCGGGGCGAAAACT
CTCAAGGATCTTACCGCTGTTGAGATCCAGTTCGATGTAACCCACTCGTGCACCCAACTGATCTTCAGCA
TCTTTTACTTTCACCAGCGTTTCTGGGTGAGCAAAAACAGGAAGGCAAAATGCCGCAAAAAAGGGAATAA
GGGCGACACGGAAATGTTGAATACTCATACTCTTCCTTTTTCAATATTATTGAAGCATTTATCAGGGTTA
TTGTCTCATGAGCGGATACATATTTGAATGTATTTAGAAAAATAAACAAATAGGGGTTCCGCGCACATTT
CCCCGAAAAGTGCCACCTGACGTC
Features (pLannotate 1.2.2; 23 found; start..end, strand, type, name):
     28..80      -  misc_feature   bom (fragment): basis of mobility region from pBR322
    235..614     +  enhancer       CMV enhancer: human cytomegalovirus immediate early enhancer
    615..818     +  promoter       CMV promoter: human cytomegalovirus (CMV) immediate early promoter
    814..847     +  LTR            5' LTR (truncated) (fragment): truncated 5' long terminal repeat (LTR) from HIV-1
    863..881     +  promoter       T7 promoter: promoter for bacteriophage T7 RNA polymerase
    904..1290    +  CDS            MS2: bacteriophage MS2 coat protein binds to a specific stem-loop structure in the viral RNA (Peabody, 1993)
   1333..1359    +  CDS            3xHA (fragment): three tandem HA epitope tags
   1399..2745    +  CDS            HNRNPH1: HNRH1_HUMAN - Also known as HNRPH, HNRPH1. Experimental evidence at protein level: Swiss-Prot protein existence level 1. This protein is a component of the heterogeneous nuclear ribonucleoprotein (hnRNP) complexes which provide the substrate for the processing events that pre-mRNAs undergo before becoming functional, translatable mRNAs in the cytoplasm. Mediates pre-mRNA alternative splicing regulation. Inhibits, together with CUGBP1, insulin receptor (IR) pre-mRNA exon 11 inclusion in myoblast. Binds to the IR RNA. Binds poly(RG). From Homo sapiens (Human).
   2771..2789    -  promoter       SP6 promoter: promoter for bacteriophage SP6 RNA polymerase
   2815..3039    +  polyA_signal   bGH poly(A) signal: bovine growth hormone polyadenylation signal
   3043..3064    +  promoter       SV40 promoter (fragment): SV40 enhancer and early promoter
   3085..3513    +  rep_origin     f1 ori (sequence partly withheld): f1 bacteriophage origin of replication; arrow indicates direction of (+) strand synthesis
   3527..3856    +  promoter       SV40 promoter: SV40 enhancer and early promoter
   3923..4714    +  CDS            neo: KKA2_KLEPN - Also known as kan, nptII. Experimental evidence at protein level: Swiss-Prot protein existence level 1. Resistance to kanamycin, neomycin, paromomycin, ribostamycin, butirosin and gentamicin B. From Klebsiella pneumoniae.
   4738..4896    +  CDS            ble (fragment): BLE_KLEPN - Experimental evidence at protein level: Swiss-Prot protein existence level 1. Binding protein with a strong affinity to the bleomycin family of antibiotics. Binds to CL990; an antimitotic-antibiotic compound. From Klebsiella pneumoniae.
   4891..5012    +  polyA_signal   SV40 poly(A) signal: SV40 polyadenylation signal
   5085..5101    -  protein_bind   lac operator: The lac repressor binds to the lac operator to inhibit transcription in E. coli. This inhibition can be relieved by adding lactose or isopropyl-β-D-thiogalactopyranoside (IPTG). lac repressor encoded by lacI
   5109..5139    -  promoter       lac promoter: promoter for the E. coli lac operon
   5154..5175    -  protein_bind   CAP binding site: CAP binding activates transcription in the presence of cAMP. E. coli catabolite activator protein
   5188..5280    -  CDS            lacI (fragment): lac repressor; lacI; The lac repressor binds to the lac operator to inhibit transcription in E. coli. This inhibition can be relieved by adding lactose or isopropyl-β-D-thiogalactopyranoside (IPTG).
   5463..6051    -  rep_origin     ori: high-copy-number ColE1/pMB1/pBR322/pUC origin of replication
   6222..7082    -  CDS            AmpR: β-lactamase; bla; confers resistance to ampicillin, carbenicillin, and related antibiotics
   7083..7187    -  promoter       AmpR promoter: bla
