[The description below was written by a language model from this plasmid's Addgene catalogue record and pLannotate feature annotations shown in this document.]
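Description:
pcDNA3.1-MS2-HA-HshnRNPH1_Z is a mammalian expression plasmid of about 7.2 kb that encodes human hnRNP H1 (HNRNPH1) fused at its N-terminus to the bacteriophage MS2 coat protein and an HA epitope. The catalogue lists the backbone as unknown, but the name and the feature layout are consistent with a pcDNA3.1-type vector. It is maintained in E. coli through a high-copy ColE1/pUC-type origin with ampicillin selection (AmpR under its own bla promoter), and it also carries an f1 origin. An SV40 promoter drives a neomycin phosphotransferase gene followed by an SV40 polyadenylation signal, which would allow selection of transfected mammalian cells. Several short annotations (HIV-1 LTR, ble, lacI and bom fragments) appear to be partial matches to backbone sequence rather than functional elements.

The expression cassette uses the CMV immediate early enhancer and promoter, followed by a T7 promoter. The open reading frame runs from the MS2 coat protein through an HA tag to the HNRNPH1 coding sequence. The HA tag is annotated as a short fragment of a 3xHA element, which suggests a single copy. A bovine growth hormone polyadenylation signal ends the cassette, with an SP6 promoter in reverse orientation just upstream of it. The insert carries one silent mutation relative to the reference human sequence.

hnRNP H1 is a component of hnRNP complexes and regulates alternative splicing of pre-mRNA. Because the MS2 coat protein binds a specific RNA stem-loop, this type of fusion is generally used to tether a protein to reporter transcripts carrying MS2 binding sites, while the HA tag allows detection. The record itself states the purpose only as mammalian expression of hnRNP H1.
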