Addgene plasmid #148120: pcDNA3.1-MS2-HA-HshnRNPH1_Z
Purpose: Mammalian Expression of HshnRNPH1
Depositing lab: Elisa Izaurralde.
Backbone
  Vector backbone: Unknown
  Vector type: Mammalian Expression
Growth in bacteria
  Bacterial resistance: Ampicillin, 100 μg/mL
  Growth temperature: 37°C
  Growth strain: DH5alpha
  Copy number: High Copy
Gene/Insert
  Gene/Insert name: HshnRNPH1
  Species: H. sapiens (human)
  Mutation: one silent mutation compared to the sequence given by NCBI:NM_005520.2 or Uniprot.: P31943
  Entrez Gene: HNRNPH1 (a.k.a. HNRPH, HNRPH1, NEDCDS, hnRNPH)
  Cloning method: Unknown
Terms and licenses: Academic/Nonprofit Terms; Industry Terms: Not Available to Industry
Depositor comments: Plasmids from this collection were made available to the research community and donated after the lab closed. Please note that the sequence provided by the depositing laboratory may be theoretical/predicted or based on Sanger sequencing results. There may be discrepancies between sequencing results obtained by Addgene and the depositor sequence. If an Addgene verified sequence is not available, please contact before placing your order to request that our lab fully sequence the plasmid.
How to cite: pcDNA3.1-MS2-HA-HshnRNPH1_Z was a gift from Elisa Izaurralde (Addgene plasmid # 148120 ; http://n2t.net/addgene:148120 ; RRID:Addgene_148120)
